>Addgene plasmid #219226 | SFFV-JAZF1-Brd 285 | addgene full sequence | sequence record 448997 | Addgene NGS Result
ATTTATGCAGAGGCCGAGGCCGCCTCGGCCTCTGAGCTATTCCAGAAGTAGTGAGGAGGCTTTTTTGGAG
GCCTAGGGACGTACCCAATTCGCCCTATAGTGAGTCGTATTACGCGCGCTCACTGGCCGTCGTTTTACAA
CGTCGTGACTGGGAAAACCCTGGCGTTACCCAACTTAATCGCCTTGCAGCACATCCCCCTTTCGCCAGCT
GGCGTAATAGCGAAGAGGCCCGCACCGATCGCCCTTCCCAACAGTTGCGCAGCCTGAATGGCGAATGGG
[124 nt withheld, positions 280-403]
C
[91 nt withheld, positions 405-495]
A
[49 nt withheld, positions 497-545]
CCTTTGACGTTGGAGTCCACGTTCTTT
[37 nt withheld, positions 573-609]
ACCCTATCTCGGTCTATTCTTTTGATTTATAAGGGATTTTGCCGATTTCGGCCTATTGGTTAAAAAATGA
GCTGATTTAACAAAAATTTAACGCGAATTTTAACAAAATATTAACGCTTACAATTTAGGTGGCACTTTTC
GGGGAAATGTGCGCGGAACCCCTATTTGTTTATTTTTCTAAATACATTCAAATATGTATCCGCTCATGAG
ACAATAACCCTGATAAATGCTTCAATAATATTGAAAAAGGAAGAGTATGAGTATTCAACATTTCCGTGTC
GCCCTTATTCCCTTTTTTGCGGCATTTTGCCTTCCTGTTTTTGCTCACCCAGAAACGCTGGTGAAAGTAA
AAGATGCTGAAGATCAGTTGGGTGCACGAGTGGGTTACATCGAACTGGATCTCAACAGCGGTAAGATCCT
TGAGAGTTTTCGCCCCGAAGAACGTTTTCCAATGATGAGCACTTTTAAAGTTCTGCTATGTGGCGCGGTA
TTATCCCGTATTGACGCCGGGCAAGAGCAACTCGGTCGCCGCATACACTATTCTCAGAATGACTTGGTTG
AGTACTCACCAGTCACAGAAAAGCATCTTACGGATGGCATGACAGTAAGAGAATTATGCAGTGCTGCCAT
AACCATGAGTGATAACACTGCGGCCAACTTACTTCTGACAACGATCGGAGGACCGAAGGAGCTAACCGCT
TTTTTGCACAACATGGGGGATCATGTAACTCGCCTTGATCGTTGGGAACCGGAGCTGAATGAAGCCATAC
CAAACGACGAGCGTGACACCACGATGCCTGTAGCAATGGCAACAACGTTGCGCAAACTATTAACTGGCGA
ACTACTTACTCTAGCTTCCCGGCAACAATTAATAGACTGGATGGAGGCGGATAAAGTTGCAGGACCACTT
CTGCGCTCGGCCCTTCCGGCTGGCTGGTTTATTGCTGATAAATCTGGAGCCGGTGAGCGTGGGTCTCGCG
GTATCATTGCAGCACTGGGGCCAGATGGTAAGCCCTCCCGTATCGTAGTTATCTACACGACGGGGAGTCA
GGCAACTATGGATGAACGAAATAGACAGATCGCTGAGATAGGTGCCTCACTGATTAAGCATTGGTAACTG
TCAGACCAAGTTTACTCATATATACTTTAGATTGATTTAAAACTTCATTTTTAATTTAAAAGGATCTAGG
TGAAGATCCTTTTTGATAATCTCATGACCAAAATCCCTTAACGTGAGTTTTCGTTCCACTGAGCGTCAGA
CCCCGTAGAAAAGATCAAAGGATCTTCTTGAGATCCTTTTTTTCTGCGCGTAATCTGCTGCTTGCAAACA
AAAAAACCACCGCTACCAGCGGTGGTTTGTTTGCCGGATCAAGAGCTACCAACTCTTTTTCCGAAGGTAA
CTGGCTTCAGCAGAGCGCAGATACCAAATACTGTTCTTCTAGTGTAGCCGTAGTTAGGCCACCACTTCAA
GAACTCTGTAGCACCGCCTACATACCTCGCTCTGCTAATCCTGTTACCAGTGGCTGCTGCCAGTGGCGAT
AAGTCGTGTCTTACCGGGTTGGACTCAAGACGATAGTTACCGGATAAGGCGCAGCGGTCGGGCTGAACGG
GGGGTTCGTGCACACAGCCCAGCTTGGAGCGAACGACCTACACCGAACTGAGATACCTACAGCGTGAGCT
ATGAGAAAGCGCCACGCTTCCCGAAGGGAGAAAGGCGGACAGGTATCCGGTAAGCGGCAGGGTCGGAACA
GGAGAGCGCACGAGGGAGCTTCCAGGGGGAAACGCCTGGTATCTTTATAGTCCTGTCGGGTTTCGCCACC
TCTGACTTGAGCGTCGATTTTTGTGATGCTCGTCAGGGGGGCGGAGCCTATGGAAAAACGCCAGCAACGC
GGCCTTTTTACGGTTCCTGGCCTTTTGCTGGCCTTTTGCTCACATGTTCTTTCCTGCGTTATCCCCTGAT
TCTGTGGATAACCGTATTACCGCCTTTGAGTGAGCTGATACCGCTCGCCGCAGCCGAACGACCGAGCGCA
GCGAGTCAGTGAGCGAGGAAGCGGAAGAGCGCCCAATACGCAAACCGCCTCTCCCCGCGCGTTGGCCGAT
TCATTAATGCAGCTGGCACGACAGGTTTCCCGACTGGAAAGCGGGCAGTGAGCGCAACGCAATTAATGTG
AGTTAGCTCACTCATTAGGCACCCCAGGCTTTACACTTTATGCTTCCGGCTCGTATGTTGTGTGGAATTG
TGAGCGGATAACAATTTCACACAGGAAACAGCTATGACCATGATTACGCCAAGCGCGCAATTAACCCTCA
CTAAAGGGAACAAAAGCTGGAGCTGCAAGCTTAATGTAGTCTTATGCAATACTCTTGTAGTCTTGCAACA
TGGTAACGATGAGTTAGCAACATGCCTTACAAGGAGAGAAAAAGCACCGTGCATGCCGATTGGTGGAAGT
AAGGTGGTACGATCGTGCCTTATTAGGAAGGCAACAGACGGGTCTGACATGGATTGGACGAACCACTGAA
TTGCCGCATTGCAGAGATATTGTATTTAAGTGCCTAGCTCGATACATAAACGGGTCTCTCTGGTTAGACC
AGATCTGAGCCTGGGAGCTCTCTGGCTAACTAGGGAACCCACTGCTTAAGCCTCAATAAAGCTTGCCTTG
AGTGCTTCAAGTAGTGTGTGCCCGTCTGTTGTGTGACTCTGGTAACTAGAGATCCCTCAGACCCTTTTAG
TCAGTGTGGAAAATCTCTAGCAGTGGCGCCCGAACAGGGACTTGAAAGCGAAAGGGAAACCAGAGGAGCT
CTCTCGACGCAGGACTCGGCTTGCTGAAGCGCGCACGGCAAGAGGCGAGGGGCGGCGACTGGTGAGTACG
CCAAAAATTTTGACTAGCGGAGGCTAGAAGGAGAGAGATGGGTGCGAGAGCGTCAGTATTAAGCGGGGGA
GAATTAGATCGCGATGGGAAAAAATTCGGTTAAGGCCAGGGGGAAAGAAAAAATATAAATTAAAACATAT
AGTATGGGCAAGCAGGGAGCTAGAACGATTCGCAGTTAATCCTGGCCTGTTAGAAACATCAGAAGGCTGT
AGACAAATACTGGGACAGCTACAACCATCCCTTCAGACAGGATCAGAAGAACTTAGATCATTATATAATA
CAGTAGCAACCCTCTATTGTGTGCATCAAAGGATAGAGATAAAAGACACCAAGGAAGCTTTAGACAAGAT
AGAGGAAGAGCAAAACAAAAGTAAGACCACCGCACAGCAAGCGGCCGCTGATCTTCAGACCTGGAGGAGG
AGATATGAGGGACAATTGGAGAAGTGAATTATATAAATATAAAGTAGTAAAAATTGAACCATTAGGAGTA
GCACCCACCAAGGCAAAGAGAAGAGTGGTGCAGAGAGAAAAAAGAGCAGTGGGAATAGGAGCTTTGTTCC
TTGGGTTCTTGGGAGCAGCAGGAAGCACTATGGGCGCAGCGTCAATGACGCTGACGGTACAGGCCAGACA
ATTATTGTCTGGTATAGTGCAGCAGCAGAACAATTTGCTGAGGGCTATTGAGGCGCAACAGCATCTGTTG
CAACTCACAGTCTGGGGCATCAAGCAGCTCCAGGCAAGAATCCTGGCTGTGGAAAGATACCTAAAGGATC
AACAGCTCCTGGGGATTTGGGGTTGCTCTGGAAAACTCATTTGCACCACTGCTGTGCCTTGGAATGCTAG
TTGGAGTAATAAATCTCTGGAACAGATTTGGAATCACACGACCTGGATGGAGTGGGACAGAGAAATTAAC
AATTACACAAGCTTAATACACTCCTTAATTGAAGAATCGCAAAACCAGCAAGAAAAGAATGAACAAGAAT
TATTGGAATTAGATAAATGGGCAAGTTTGTGGAATTGGTTTAACATAACAAATTGGCTGTGGTATATAAA
ATTATTCATAATGATAGTAGGAGGCTTGGTAGGTTTAAGAATAGTTTTTGCTGTACTTTCTATAGTGAAT
AGAGTTAGGCAGGGATATTCACCATTATCGTTTCAGACCCACCTCCCAACCCCGAGGGGACCCGACAGGC
CCGAAGGAATAGAAGAAGAAGGTGGAGAGAGAGACAGAGACAGATCCATTCGATTAGTGAACGGATCTCG
ACGGTATCGGTTAACTTTTAAAAGAAAAGGGGGGATTGGGGGGTACAGTGCAGGGGAAAGAATAGTAGAC
ATAATAGCAACAGACATACAAACTAAAGAATTACAAAAACAAATTACAAAAATTCAAAATTTTATCGATC
ACGAGACTAGCCTCGAGCTGGCTGCAGTAACGCCATTTTGCAAGGCATGGAAAAATACCAAACCAAGAAT
AGAGAAGTTCAGATCAAGGGCGGGTACATGAAAATAGCTAACGTTGGGCCAAACAGGATATCTGCGGTGA
GCAGTTTCGGCCCCGGCCCGGGGCCAAGAACAGATGGTCACCGCAGTTTCGGCCCCGGCCCGAGGCCAAG
AACAGATGGTCCCCAGATATGGCCCAACCCTCAGCAGTTTCTTAAGACCCATCAGATGTTTCCAGGCTCC
CCCAAGGACCTGAAATGACCCTGCGCCTTATTTGAATTAACCAATCAGCCTGCTTCTCGCTTCTGTTCGC
GCGCTTCTGCTTCCCGAGCTCTATAAAAGAGCTCACAACCCCTCACTCGGCGCGCCAGTCCTCCGACAGA
CTGAGTCGGCCGGTCGAATCAAGCTTATCGATACCGTCGACGGATCCGCTAGCCCGCGGTTCGAAATGAC
AGGCATCGCCGCCGCCTCCTTCTTCTCCAATACCTGCCGATTCGGGGGCTGCGGACTCCACTTCCCCACC
CTGGCCGACCTCATCGAGCACATCGAGGACAACCACATCGATACAGATCCACGGGTTTTAGAAAAACAAG
AATTACAGCAGCCAACCTATGTTGCCCTGAGTTACATAAATAGATTCATGACAGATGCTGCCCGCCGAGA
GCAGGAGTCCCTAAAGAAGAAGATTCAGCCGAAGCTCTCGCTGACTCTGTCCAGCTCAGTGTCTCGAGGG
AATGTGTCCACTCCCCCACGCCACAGCAGTGGAAGCCTTACTCCCCCCGTGACCCCACCCATCACCCCCT
CCTCTTCATTCCGCAGCAGCACTCCGACAGGCAGCGAGTATGACGAGGAGGAGGTGGACTATGAGGAGTC
GGACAGCGATGAGTCCTGGACCACAGAGAGTGCCATCAGCTCCGAAGCCATCCTCAGCTCCATGTGCATG
AATGGAGGGGAAGAGAAGCCTTTTGCCTGCCCAGTTCCTGGATGTAAAAAGAGATACAAGAATGTGAATG
GCATAAAGTATCACGCTAAGAATGGTCACAGAACACAGATTCGTGTCCGCAAACCATTCAAGTGTCGCTG
TGGGAAGAGTTACAAGACAGCTCAGGGCCTGCGGCACCACACAATCAATTTCCATCCCCCGGTGTCGGCT
GAGATTATCAGGAAGATGCAGCAATAAACCGGTCGGATCCCCCGGGCTGCAGGAATTCGAGCATCTTACC
GCCATTTATTCCCATATTTGTTCTGTTTTTCTTGATTTGGGTATACATTTAAATGTTAATAAAACAAAAT
GGTGGGGCAATCATTTACATTTTTAGGGATATGTAATTACTAGTTCAGGTGTATTGCCACAAGACAAACA
TGTTAAGAAACTTTCCCGTTATTTACGCTCTGTTCCTGTTAATCAACCTCTGGATTACAAAATTTGTGAA
AGATTGACTGATATTCTTAACTATGTTGCTCCTTTTACGCTGTGTGGATATGCTGCTTTAATGCCTCTGT
ATCATGCTATTGCTTCCCGTACGGCTTTCGTTTTCTCCTCCTTGTATAAATCCTGGTTGCTGTCTCTTTA
TGAGGAGTTGTGGCCCGTTGTCCGTCAACGTGGCGTGGTGTGCTCTGTGTTTGCTGACGCAACCCCCACT
GGCTGGGGCATTGCCACCACCTGTCAACTCCTTTCTGGGACTTTCGCTTTCCCCCTCCCGATCGCCACGG
CAGAACTCATCGCCGCCTGCCTTGCCCGCTGCTGGACAGGGGCTAGGTTGCTGGGCACTGATAATTCCGT
GGTGTTGTCGGGGAAGCTGACGTCCTTTGCAATTCGATATCAAGCTGTACCTTCTAGATGTACATGCGCA
CAAGCGCTTCTAGACCAATGACTTACAAGGCAGCTGTAGATCTTAGCCACTTTTTAAAAGAAAAGGGGGG
ACTGGAAGGGCTAATTCACTCCCAACGAAGACAAGATCTGCTTTTTGCTTGTACTGGGTCTCTCTGGTTA
GACCAGATCTGAGCCTGGGAGCTCTCTGGCTAACTAGGGAACCCACTGCTTAAGCCTCAATAAAGCTTGC
CTTGAGTGCTTCAAGTAGTGTGTGCCCGTCTGTTGTGTGACTCTGGTAACTAGAGATCCCTCAGACCCTT
TTAGTCAGTGTGGAAAATCTCTAGCAGTAGTAGTTCATGTCATCTTATTATTCAGTATTTATAACTTGCA
AAGAAATGAATATCAGAGAGTGAGAGGAACTTGTTTATTGCAGCTTATAATGGTTACAAATAAAGCAATA
GCATCACAAATTTCACAAATAAAGCATTTTTTTCACTGCATTCTAGTTGTGGTTTGTCCAAACTCATCAA
TGTATCTTATCATGTCTGGCTCTAGCTATCCCGCCCCTAACTCCGCCCATCCCGCCCCTAACTCCGCCCA
GTTCCGCCCATTCTCCGCCCCATGGCTGACTAATTTTTTTT
Features (pLannotate 1.2.2; 29 found; start..end, strand, type, name):
     94..112     -  promoter       T7 promoter: promoter for bacteriophage T7 RNA polymerase
    120..275     +  CDS            lacZα (fragment): LacZα fragment of β-galactosidase; lacZ fragment
    280..708     +  rep_origin     f1 ori (sequence partly withheld): f1 bacteriophage origin of replication; arrow indicates direction of (+) strand synthesis
    761..865     +  promoter       AmpR promoter: bla
    866..1726    +  CDS            AmpR: β-lactamase; bla; confers resistance to ampicillin, carbenicillin, and related antibiotics
   1897..2485    +  rep_origin     ori: high-copy-number ColE1/pMB1/pBR322/pUC origin of replication
   2668..2760    +  CDS            lacI (fragment): lac repressor; lacI; The lac repressor binds to the lac operator to inhibit transcription in E. coli. This inhibition can be relieved by adding lactose or isopropyl-β-D-thiogalactopyranoside (IPTG).
   2773..2794    +  protein_bind   CAP binding site: CAP binding activates transcription in the presence of cAMP. E. coli catabolite activator protein
   2809..2839    +  promoter       lac promoter: promoter for the E. coli lac operon
   2847..2863    +  protein_bind   lac operator: The lac repressor binds to the lac operator to inhibit transcription in E. coli. This inhibition can be relieved by adding lactose or isopropyl-β-D-thiogalactopyranoside (IPTG). lac repressor encoded by lacI
   2908..2926    +  promoter       T3 promoter: promoter for bacteriophage T3 RNA polymerase
   2954..3180    +  promoter       RSV promoter: Rous sarcoma virus enhancer/promoter
   3181..3361    +  LTR            5' LTR (truncated): truncated 5' long terminal repeat (LTR) from HIV-1
   3408..3533    +  misc_feature   HIV-1 Ψ: packaging signal of human immunodeficiency virus type 1
   3517..3880    +  CDS            HIV-1 gag (fragment): gag protein from human immunodeficiency virus 1; gag
   4026..4259    +  misc_feature   RRE: The Rev response element (RRE) of HIV-1 allows for Rev-dependent mRNA export from the nucleus to the cytoplasm.
   4636..4736    +  CDS            Rev (fragment): human immunodeficiency virus 1 (HIV-1) Rev protein; rev; enhances nuclear export of unspliced and incompletely spliced viral mRNAs
   4755..4872    +  misc_feature   cPPT/CTS: central polypurine tract and central termination sequence of HIV-1
   4906..5307    +  promoter       SFFV promoter: spleen focus-forming virus long terminal repeat (LTR) promoter
   5317..5340    +  misc_feature   MCS (fragment): pBluescript multiple cloning site
   5365..6093    +  CDS            JAZF1: JAZF1_HUMAN - Also known as TIP27, ZNF802. Experimental evidence at protein level: Swiss-Prot protein existence level 1. Acts as a transcriptional corepressor of orphan nuclear receptor NR2C2 (PubMed:15302918). Inhibits expression of the gluconeogenesis enzyme PCK2 through inhibition of NR2C2 activity (By similarity). Also involved in transcriptional activation of NAMPT by promoting expression of PPARA and PPARD (By similarity). Plays a role in lipid metabolism by suppressing lipogenesis, increasing lipolysis and decreasing lipid accumulation in adipose tissue (By similarity). Plays a role in
   6104..6129    +  misc_feature   MCS (fragment): pBluescript multiple cloning site
   6129..6188    +  CDS            S (fragment): HBSAG_WHV6 - Experimental evidence at transcript level: Swiss-Prot protein existence level 2. The middle envelope protein plays an important role in the budding of the virion. It is involved in the induction of budding in a nucleocapsid independent way. In this process the majority of envelope proteins bud to form subviral lipoprotein particles of 22 nm of diameter that do not contain a nucleocapsid (By similarity). From Woodchuck hepatitis B virus (isolate w64/pWS23) (WHV).
   6320..6723    +  misc_feature   WPRE: woodchuck hepatitis virus posttranscriptional regulatory element
   6781..6840    +  CDS            nef (fragment): NEF_HV1Z2 - Experimental evidence at protein level: Swiss-Prot protein existence level 1. Extracellular Nef protein targets CD4(+) T-lymphocytes for apoptosis by interacting with CXCR4 surface receptors. From Human immunodeficiency virus type 1 group M subtype D (isolate Z2/CDC-Z34) (HIV-1).
   6842..7075    +  LTR            3' LTR (ΔU3): self-inactivating 3' long terminal repeat (LTR) from HIV-1
   7147..7268    +  polyA_signal   SV40 poly(A) signal: SV40 polyadenylation signal
   7287..7308    +  rep_origin     SV40 ori (fragment): SV40 origin of replication
   7308..73      +  rep_origin     SV40 ori (across the origin): SV40 origin of replication
