[The description below was written by a language model from this plasmid's Addgene catalogue record and pLannotate feature annotations shown in this document.]
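Description:
SFFV-JAZF1-Brd 285 is a lentiviral transfer plasmid built on the SFFV-MCS backbone for expressing the human transcription factor JAZF1 (also known as TIP27 or ZNF802) in mammalian cells. It is propagated in E. coli through a high-copy ColE1/pUC-type origin with ampicillin selection from the bla gene. The bacterial portion also carries pBluescript-derived remnants, including an f1 origin, lac promoter/operator elements, partial lacZα and flanking T7 and T3 promoters. The record lists no mammalian selection marker or fluorescent reporter.

The viral cassette has a third-generation, self-inactivating layout. An RSV promoter drives a truncated HIV-1 5' LTR to produce genomic RNA, followed by the Ψ packaging signal with a partial gag sequence, the Rev response element for Rev-dependent nuclear export, and the cPPT/CTS that aids nuclear import of the provirus. The spleen focus-forming virus (SFFV) promoter then drives the JAZF1 coding sequence of about 730 bp, cloned between retained restriction sites in the multiple cloning site. A WPRE downstream enhances transcript stability and expression. The cassette ends in a ΔU3 3' LTR, with an SV40 polyadenylation signal and SV40 origin sequence beyond it. The short hits to woodchuck hepatitis virus S protein, HIV-1 nef and Rev are most likely incidental matches within the WPRE region and retained HIV-1 backbone sequence rather than expressed genes.

According to the depositor, a construct-specific barcode was cloned into an XbaI site after the WPRE, giving the order SFFV–TF–WPRE–barcode. It is not annotated separately in the feature table. Because the barcode lies within the transcribed region, it can identify which factor a transduced cell received. This fits the plasmid's role as one member of a barcoded library for combinatorial transcription factor screening in immune cell reprogramming.
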