Addgene plasmid #219226: SFFV-JAZF1-Brd 285
Purpose: Transcription factor JAZF1 with a specific barcode assigned.
Depositing lab: Filipe Pereira. Depositing organization: Center for Neuroscience and Cell Biology, University of Coimbra. Publication: A combinatorial transcription factor screening platform for immune cell reprogramming. Kurochkin I, Altman AR, Caiado I, Pertiga-Cabral D, Halitzki E, Minaeva M, Zimmermannova O, Henriques-Oliveira L, Klein D, Nair M, Oliveira D, Cajal LR, Knittel R, Feick C, Ringner M, Martin M, Cirovic B, Pires CF, Rosa FF, Sitnicka E, Theis FJ, Pereira CF. Cell Syst. 2026 Jan 21;17(1):101457. doi: 10.1016/j.cels.2025.101457. Epub 2026 Jan 14. PubMed 41539305.
Backbone
  Vector backbone: SFFV-MCS
  Backbone size w/o insert (bp): 6638
  Vector type: Lentiviral
Growth in bacteria
  Bacterial resistance: Ampicillin, 100 μg/mL
  Growth temperature: 37°C
  Growth strain: NEB Stable
  Copy number: High Copy
Gene/Insert
  Gene/Insert name: JAZF1
  Species: H. sapiens (human)
  Insert size (bp): 732
  Entrez Gene: JAZF1 (a.k.a. TIP27, ZNF802)
  Promoter: The spleen focus-forming virus (SFFV) promoter
  Cloning method: Restriction Enzyme; 5′ cloning site Bsp119I (not destroyed); 3′ cloning site BstHI (not destroyed)
Terms and licenses: Academic/Nonprofit Terms; Industry Terms: Not Available to Industry
Depositor comments: Barcode sequence cloned into XbaI restriction site. Design of plasmid is as follows: SFFV-[TF sequence]-WPRE-[Barcode sequence].
How to cite: SFFV-JAZF1-Brd 285 was a gift from Filipe Pereira (Addgene plasmid # 219226 ; http://n2t.net/addgene:219226 ; RRID:Addgene_219226)
