>Addgene plasmid #219226 | SFFV-JAZF1-Brd 285 | depositor partial sequence | sequence record 428158 | TF ORF
ATGACAGGCATCGCCGCCGCCTCCTTCTTCTCCAATACCTGCCGATTCGGGGGCTGCGGACTCCACTTCC
CCACCCTGGCCGACCTCATCGAGCACATCGAGGACAACCACATCGATACAGATCCACGGGTTTTAGAAAA
ACAAGAATTACAGCAGCCAACCTATGTTGCCCTGAGTTACATAAATAGATTCATGACAGATGCTGCCCGC
CGAGAGCAGGAGTCCCTAAAGAAGAAGATTCAGCCGAAGCTCTCGCTGACTCTGTCCAGCTCAGTGTCTC
GAGGGAATGTGTCCACTCCCCCACGCCACAGCAGTGGAAGCCTTACTCCCCCCGTGACCCCACCCATCAC
CCCCTCCTCTTCATTCCGCAGCAGCACTCCGACAGGCAGCGAGTATGACGAGGAGGAGGTGGACTATGAG
GAGTCGGACAGCGATGAGTCCTGGACCACAGAGAGTGCCATCAGCTCCGAAGCCATCCTCAGCTCCATGT
GCATGAATGGAGGGGAAGAGAAGCCTTTTGCCTGCCCAGTTCCTGGATGTAAAAAGAGATACAAGAATGT
GAATGGCATAAAGTATCACGCTAAGAATGGTCACAGAACACAGATTCGTGTCCGCAAACCATTCAAGTGT
CGCTGTGGGAAGAGTTACAAGACAGCTCAGGGCCTGCGGCACCACACAATCAATTTCCATCCCCCGGTGT
CGGCTGAGATTATCAGGAAGATGCAGCAATAA
