>Addgene plasmid #219226 | SFFV-JAZF1-Brd 285 | depositor partial sequence | sequence record 428159 | Barcode sequence
TGTACATGCGCACAAGCGCT
